Addgene plasmid #205442: pAAV-CMV-flex-Unc5cHA-WPRE-SV40pA
Purpose: production of AAV for cre-dependent expression of Unc5C, tagged with 3xHA at C-terminus
Depositing lab: Jeremy Kay. Depositing organization: Duke University. Publication: Rejection of inappropriate synaptic partners in mouse retina mediated by transcellular FLRT2-UNC5 signaling. Prigge CL, Dembla M, Sharma A, El-Quessny M, Kozlowski C, Paisley CE, Miltner AM, Johnson TM, Della Santina L, Feller MB, Kay JN. Dev Cell. 2023 Oct 23;58(20):2080-2096.e7. doi: 10.1016/j.devcel.2023.07.011. Epub 2023 Aug 8. PubMed 37557174.
Backbone
  Vector backbone: pAAV
  Total vector size (bp): 7526
  Vector type: AAV
Growth in bacteria
  Bacterial resistance: Ampicillin, 100 μg/mL
  Growth temperature: 37°C
  Growth strain: NEB Stable
  Copy number: Unknown
Gene/Insert
  Gene/Insert name: Unc5c
  Species: M. musculus (mouse)
  Insert size (bp): 2793
  Entrez Gene: Unc5c (a.k.a. B130051O18Rik, Unc5h3, rcm)
  Promoter: mini-CMV (with MVM small intron)
  Tag / fusion protein: 3xHA (C terminal on insert)
  Cloning method: Restriction Enzyme; 5′ cloning site NheI (not destroyed); 3′ cloning site AscI (not destroyed)
  Sequencing primers: 5′ TGGAGCACCTGCCTGAAATCACTT
Resource information
  A portion of this plasmid was derived from a plasmid made by: Unc5c cDNA was provided by Dr. Woj Wojtowicz (UC Berkeley). Other plasmid components provided by Dr. Boris Kantor (Duke University).
Terms and licenses: Academic/Nonprofit Terms; Industry Terms: Not Available to Industry
Depositor comments: Please visit https://doi.org/10.1101/2022.08.29.505771 for bioRxiv preprint.
How to cite: pAAV-CMV-flex-Unc5cHA-WPRE-SV40pA was a gift from Jeremy Kay (Addgene plasmid # 205442 ; http://n2t.net/addgene:205442 ; RRID:Addgene_205442)
