[The description below was written by a language model from this plasmid's Addgene catalogue record and pLannotate feature annotations shown in this document.]
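Description:
pAAV-CMV-flex-Unc5cHA-WPRE-SV40pA is a 7,526 bp AAV transfer plasmid for producing recombinant adeno-associated virus that expresses mouse Unc5c only in cells containing Cre recombinase. It is maintained in bacteria through a high-copy ColE1/pUC-type origin and an ampicillin resistance gene (β-lactamase under its own promoter). The backbone also has an f1 phage origin and small remnants of pBR322 bom and rop sequences. AAV2 inverted terminal repeats flank the expression cassette and supply the signals for genome replication and packaging. One ITR is annotated in full, while the other appears only as two short fragments, which may reflect the difficulty of sequencing or annotating these repeats.

The payload is the 2,793 bp Unc5c coding sequence, fused at its C-terminus to a 3xHA epitope tag and cloned between NheI and AscI sites. It sits in reverse orientation relative to the promoter and is bracketed on each side by a loxP and a lox2272 site, with the two pairs in opposing orientation (a FLEX/DIO arrangement). Cre inverts the cassette through one pair of sites and then excises a site through the other pair, which locks the gene in the sense orientation so that it can be transcribed. A WPRE downstream enhances transcript stability and expression, and an SV40 polyadenylation signal terminates the message.

The catalogue gives the promoter as a mini-CMV with an MVM small intron. The automated annotation instead reports a CMV enhancer, a chicken β-actin promoter and a CBA/MVM hybrid intron fragment, so the exact promoter composition differs between the two sources. The associated publication concerns FLRT2–UNC5 signalling in synaptic partner selection in the mouse retina, which is consistent with using this vector for cell-type-restricted, HA-detectable expression of UNC5C.
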