Features (pLannotate 1.2.2; 23 found; start..end, strand, type, name):
      5..91      +  intron         hybrid intron (fragment): hybrid between chicken β-actin (CBA) and minute virus of mice (MMV) introns (Gray et al., 2011)
    103..136     +  protein_bind   loxP: Cre-mediated recombination occurs in the 8-bp core sequence (GCATACAT). Cre recombinase
    137..186     +  intron         β-globin intron (fragment): internally truncated intron from human β-globin
    187..220     +  protein_bind   lox2272: Cre-mediated recombination occurs in the 8-bp core sequence (GGATACTT). lox2272 sites are compatible with each other, but incompatible with loxP or loxN sites (Lee and Saito, 1988). Cre recombinase
    230..310     -  CDS            3xHA: three tandem HA epitope tags
    317..3109    -  CDS            Unc5c: UNC5C_MOUSE - Also known as Rcm From Mus musculus (Mouse).
   3121..3154    -  protein_bind   loxP: Cre-mediated recombination occurs in the 8-bp core sequence (GCATACAT). Cre recombinase
   3155..3204    +  intron         β-globin intron (fragment): internally truncated intron from human β-globin
   3205..3238    -  protein_bind   lox2272: Cre-mediated recombination occurs in the 8-bp core sequence (GGATACTT). lox2272 sites are compatible with each other, but incompatible with loxP or loxN sites (Lee and Saito, 1988). Cre recombinase
   3245..3833    +  misc_feature   WPRE: woodchuck hepatitis virus posttranscriptional regulatory element
   3876..3997    -  polyA_signal   SV40 poly(A) signal: SV40 polyadenylation signal
   4069..4209    +  repeat_region  AAV2 ITR: inverted terminal repeat of adeno-associated virus serotype 2 inverted
   4214..4265    -  misc_feature   bom (fragment): basis of mobility region from pBR322
   4284..4739    +  rep_origin     f1 ori (sequence partly withheld): f1 bacteriophage origin of replication; arrow indicates direction of (+) strand synthesis
   4740..4789    -  misc_feature   bom (fragment): basis of mobility region from pBR322
   4891..4926    -  CDS            rop (fragment): Rop protein, which maintains plasmids at low copy number; rop
   5021..5125    +  promoter       AmpR promoter: bla
   5126..5986    +  CDS            AmpR: β-lactamase; bla; confers resistance to ampicillin, carbenicillin, and related antibiotics
   6157..6745    +  rep_origin     ori: high-copy-number ColE1/pMB1/pBR322/pUC origin of replication
   6818..6845    +  repeat_region  AAV2 ITR (fragment): inverted terminal repeat of adeno-associated virus serotype 2 inverted
   6874..6901    +  repeat_region  AAV2 ITR (fragment): inverted terminal repeat of adeno-associated virus serotype 2 inverted
   6943..7246    +  enhancer       CMV enhancer: human cytomegalovirus immediate early enhancer
   7248..7525    +  promoter       chicken β-actin promoter: No description available
>Addgene plasmid #205442 | pAAV-CMV-flex-Unc5cHA-WPRE-SV40pA | addgene full sequence | sequence record 410358 | Addgene NGS Result
AATTAAGAGGTAAGGGTTTAAGGGATGGTTGGTTGGTGGGGTATTAATGTTTAATTACCTGGAGCACCTG
CCTGAAATCACTTTTTTTCAGGTTGGGAATTCATAACTTCGTATAGCATACATTATACGAAGTTATTCTT
TGCACCATTCTAAAGAATAACAGTGATAATTTCTGGGTTAAGGCAAATAACTTCGTATAGGATACTTTAT
ACGAAGTTATGCTAGCTTAGGCATAGTCGGGGACATCATATGGGTATGCATAATCAGGCACGTCGTAGGG
ATAAGCGTAATCTGGAACATCGTATGGGTAACCGGTATACTGTCCTTCTGCTGCCAAGGACACCACTGTC
TCATGTCTTCCCATTTCTTCCAGGACGGCTGCCAGCATGCTCAGGTTTCCATCTGGGAAGTTCTGTGCTT
CCCAAAGATCCAGGATTACGCCAGTTGGGCTCGATTTGGTGGCAAAGTAATTCAAGTACCTGTCCAGGTT
GAGTTTATGGGCCAGCATCCTCCAGTCATGGCCTCTTGTTTGAGGGGCATCCAGGCTGCTGCATAGCTTC
TGCCGGATAGGGAGAGGAATGCTGAAAGCACTTGGTCCGGTGACAGTGGTGATGGTACTAGCAGGGTCCA
GGAGAGGTAAGTCGATGCCAGTAGGTTCCTCTGACACAGTACAGTTGAGCTGGAAGATCTGCCCTTCTCC
TTCAACCTGCCGCACACAGAGTTTGCAAACCAGTTCCACTGTGTTTAGGCTGAGTCTTTCCAGAGTGAAG
GTGCAGTGGAGGTTTCTTTGAGAGCCACTCCAGATGTGGTAAAATGGAATTTCCTGATACTTAGCCAGCA
ATTTGCTCTTCCAGAGGGAATGGGCGATGTCATGAATAGACAGGCGCAGGTTGTGGATGCTGCCTTTAAA
ATGAAGAGCCTTGGGTTCTTCTAGGAGCTGTCCTCCCATTTGCCTCTCCAGTTGTAGAACTTCCTTCAGG
GCATCCTGTGTGTCATCCAGGCAGTAGACTCTAATGCTGTACTCCAGGGAAGAGCAGCAGAGGGGCCCAA
AGATGGCCAGTTTAAGACGCTTGGCAGCTGCTTTGGTGGTGGACTGCCCAACCAGGGCATAGGTACTGAG
GTTCTCTGTGAGGATATGGCAAGCCTCTGCATCCAGCTGAATGTAACAGGGGGTTGTGAAGTTCTCCTCC
CCAACCACCACAACATCCTCCCATTGTCCCTGCACTGCCTGGTTTTTGAGCTGGATCTTCCAGTCCTCGG
TGCTGGGGTCTGCACAGTGATGCAGAGTGAGGATGACAGGGCGGGTCAGCAGAGCTCCAGGAGGCCCACA
GCTCACCACAGGGGTAAGTAGGGTCTGAGAGTCTTCCATGGGGGGCCTCATATTTTCTTTCCTGTGTACA
GTCACATACATTTCATAGACTCTCCCCTGAGGAATGGCCCCAGCGGGAATCAGCAAGCTTACTCCTGAAT
TAGGAATGATGAGGTGACCCCCAAGAGAGTTGAAGGTACCAAATGCTGTGCAGGATGGGTCAGTCTGTCT
TGCGAGGCTCTGGTTCTTCAGGTTAAGGGCCTCATTCTCTAGCAAGGACTGGGTCATCTGGGGTGACAGT
TTGGATGAGAACTCGGCAAGGTCATCCTGAGGAGTGACAGCACCTGAGCTGTTGTACACTTTGATTTTCA
AGTTGGGTAGTGGGTCCAGAATTGGAGAGTTGGTCATTGGGATTTTGTCTGAGACATCATGCAGAGCATA
GACAGGTCCCCTGTACATGGCTGCAGCTGAGGTGAGGTCAGGGGGGACAGCCAGGAGATCTTGTCTGGCA
GCCTTGATGTTCACAGGCTGAAAGCCGCCATTGAGTGCTGAGGAGTCAATGATGTCAGACTCAAAGTCAC
GGTGGTTCTTCCGATACACAAACAGGGCCACCACAACAGTGATCGCCAGACAGACTGTTACAGCGATCAC
AATCCCCACGTAGAGAGCCACATCATCTGAGTCAGGAGCAGCCTGCATGCACAGCCCATCAGTGCAGTTC
TTGGATTGGAGGACCAGGCCATCACAGTCCTTACCCCCGTTCTTGGGGGCTGGTGCTGTACACTCCCTCC
TGCGCCAGTGGGTGCATTCAGTCCCACAGGTTGACCATTTGCTCCATGAAGTCCACCTACCATCCACTGG
ACATAACGTAGTGCATGCTATTTTCTGCACACTCTGCCCCTCACAGAAGGCCCCACCATTGAGTGGGGCT
GGGTTGGTGCAGGTTCTTGTGCGTTTCTGATATCCTCGCCCACAGCGGCTGTTACACACAGACCACTCTG
TCCAGGTGGACCAGCCACCATTAACATACACGATGACAGTGGCTGTGGTGCTTTTTCTCTTGGCAACAAT
ATTTTTGGCAACACAGGTATAATTTGCTGTATCTGAGAGTCGGGCTTGCTTGATGATCAGGTTGTGATCG
ATAGTAATATAAAAGTTCCGATCTTCAGCAGGATCAATTATGTCTTCATTCTTTAGCCATTCTACCTCAG
CCACTGGGATCCCTTCAGGTGGCCGACACTGGAGTAAGACTTCCTGCTCCAAGGACACTTCCTTTCCCAA
GGGTTCCTGCTCGAATGTCTTCCGCAGATACGCAATGCGCACGTATGCCTTCCGACTCTTCGTAGTGCCT
GCTGAGCTCCAGGCCACACACTGGCACCAGTAATCTTCAGGCCCAAACAGTTCCTCCACCTGCTGGCGTG
AAATCTCAATGCTCACTTCTCTCACAATTAGACCAGAGGTTTCATCTACTCTCTCGTCTACTACGTGGTC
CTTCTGATGAACCCACTCGCTGTTGCACTTGAAGTAGATCTGGGTGGCAGGGCTGGCTTTACAATACAGG
TTCACAGGCTTGTTCTTCACAATGTAAGCTTCCTCGGGCTCAATGAGGAAGTGTGGCAATGGCTCAGGTG
GGTCAGATGGAAAGGTTTCTGGGAGTTCGTGAAAAAATTCATCATCTTGAGCGGCGGAGCCGGTGCCACT
GGCGCTTAGCAGGGCCAGGGCAGGTAACACAAGCATCTGCAGCAAGTATCCTAGTCCCAGTCCGCAGCGG
GCCGCTGTCGCCCTCAGACCTTTCCTCATGGTGGCGCGCCATAACTTCGTATAATGTATGCTATACGAAG
TTATTAAGAGGTTTCATATTGCTAATAGCAGCTACAATCCAGCTACCATTCTGCATAACTTCGTATAAAG
TATCCTATACGAAGTTATTCCGGAAATCAACCTCTGGATTACAAAATTTGTGAAAGATTGACTGGTATTC
TTAACTATGTTGCTCCTTTTACGCTATGTGGATACGCTGCTTTAATGCCTTTGTATCATGCTATTGCTTC
CCGTATGGCTTTCATTTTCTCCTCCTTGTATAAATCCTGGTTGCTGTCTCTTTATGAGGAGTTGTGGCCC
GTTGTCAGGCAACGTGGCGTGGTGTGCACTGTGTTTGCTGACGCAACCCCCACTGGTTGGGGCATTGCCA
CCACCTGTCAGCTCCTTTCCGGGACTTTCGCTTTCCCCCTCCCTATTGCCACGGCGGAACTCATCGCCGC
CTGCCTTGCCCGCTGCTGGACAGGGGCTCGGCTGTTGGGCACTGACAATTCCGTGGTGTTGTCGGGGAAA
TCATCGTCCTTTCCTTGGCTGCTCGCCTGTGTTGCCACCTGGATTCTGCGCGGGACGTCCTTCTGCTACG
TCCCTTCGGCCCTCAATCCAGCGGACCTTCCTTCCCGCGGCCTGCTGCCGGCTCTGCGGCCTCTTCCGCG
TCTTCGCCTTCGCCCTCAGACGAGTCGGATCTCCCTTTGGGCCGCCTCCCCGCATCGATACCGTCGACCC
GGGCGGCCGCTTCGAGCAGACATGATAAGATACATTGATGAGTTTGGACAAACCACAACTAGAATGCAGT
GAAAAAAATGCTTTATTTGTGAAATTTGTGATGCTATTGCTTTATTTGTAACCATTATAAGCTGCAATAA
ACAAGTTAACAACAACAATTGCATTCATTTTATGTTTCAGGTTCAGGGGGAGATGTGGGAGGTTTTTTAA
AGGGCCGCAGGAACCCCTAGTGATGGAGTTGGCCACTCCCTCTCTGCGCGCTCGCTCGCTCACTGAGGCC
GGGCGACCAAAGGTCGCCCGACGCCCGGGCTTTGCCCGGGCGGCCTCAGTGAGCGAGCGAGCGCGCAGCT
GCCTGCAGGGGCGCCTGATGCGGTATTTTCTCCTTACGCATCTGTGCGGTATTTCACACCGCATA
[95 nt withheld, positions 4266-4360]
T
[46 nt withheld, positions 4362-4407]
C
[141 nt withheld, positions 4409-4549]
CCTTTGACGTTGGAGTCCACGTTCTTT
[37 nt withheld, positions 4577-4613]
ACTCTATCTCGGGCTATTCTTTTGATTTATAAGGGATTTTGCCGATTTCGGTCTATTGGTTAAAAAATGA
GCTGATTTAACAAAAATTTAACGCGAATTTTAACAAAATATTAACGTTTACAATTTTATGGTGCACTCTC
AGTACAATCTGCTCTGATGCCGCATAGTTAAGCCAGCCCCGACACCCGCCAACACCCGCTGACGCGCCCT
GACGGGCTTGTCTGCTCCCGGCATCCGCTTACAGACAAGCTGTGACCGTCTCCGGGAGCTGCATGTGTCA
GAGGTTTTCACCGTCATCACCGAAACGCGCGAGACGAAAGGGCCTCGTGATACGCCTATTTTTATAGGTT
AATGTCATGATAATAATGGTTTCTTAGACGTCAGGTGGCACTTTTCGGGGAAATGTGCGCGGAACCCCTA
TTTGTTTATTTTTCTAAATACATTCAAATATGTATCCGCTCATGAGACAATAACCCTGATAAATGCTTCA
ATAATATTGAAAAAGGAAGAGTATGAGTATTCAACATTTCCGTGTCGCCCTTATTCCCTTTTTTGCGGCA
TTTTGCCTTCCTGTTTTTGCTCACCCAGAAACGCTGGTGAAAGTAAAAGATGCTGAAGATCAGTTGGGTG
CACGAGTGGGTTACATCGAACTGGATCTCAACAGCGGTAAGATCCTTGAGAGTTTTCGCCCCGAAGAACG
TTTTCCAATGATGAGCACTTTTAAAGTTCTGCTATGTGGCGCGGTATTATCCCGTATTGACGCCGGGCAA
GAGCAACTCGGTCGCCGCATACACTATTCTCAGAATGACTTGGTTGAGTACTCACCAGTCACAGAAAAGC
ATCTTACGGATGGCATGACAGTAAGAGAATTATGCAGTGCTGCCATAACCATGAGTGATAACACTGCGGC
CAACTTACTTCTGACAACGATCGGAGGACCGAAGGAGCTAACCGCTTTTTTGCACAACATGGGGGATCAT
GTAACTCGCCTTGATCGTTGGGAACCGGAGCTGAATGAAGCCATACCAAACGACGAGCGTGACACCACGA
TGCCTGTAGCAATGGCAACAACGTTGCGCAAACTATTAACTGGCGAACTACTTACTCTAGCTTCCCGGCA
ACAATTAATAGACTGGATGGAGGCGGATAAAGTTGCAGGACCACTTCTGCGCTCGGCCCTTCCGGCTGGC
TGGTTTATTGCTGATAAATCTGGAGCCGGTGAGCGTGGGTCTCGCGGTATCATTGCAGCACTGGGGCCAG
ATGGTAAGCCCTCCCGTATCGTAGTTATCTACACGACGGGGAGTCAGGCAACTATGGATGAACGAAATAG
ACAGATCGCTGAGATAGGTGCCTCACTGATTAAGCATTGGTAACTGTCAGACCAAGTTTACTCATATATA
CTTTAGATTGATTTAAAACTTCATTTTTAATTTAAAAGGATCTAGGTGAAGATCCTTTTTGATAATCTCA
TGACCAAAATCCCTTAACGTGAGTTTTCGTTCCACTGAGCGTCAGACCCCGTAGAAAAGATCAAAGGATC
TTCTTGAGATCCTTTTTTTCTGCGCGTAATCTGCTGCTTGCAAACAAAAAAACCACCGCTACCAGCGGTG
GTTTGTTTGCCGGATCAAGAGCTACCAACTCTTTTTCCGAAGGTAACTGGCTTCAGCAGAGCGCAGATAC
CAAATACTGTTCTTCTAGTGTAGCCGTAGTTAGGCCACCACTTCAAGAACTCTGTAGCACCGCCTACATA
CCTCGCTCTGCTAATCCTGTTACCAGTGGCTGCTGCCAGTGGCGATAAGTCGTGTCTTACCGGGTTGGAC
TCAAGACGATAGTTACCGGATAAGGCGCAGCGGTCGGGCTGAACGGGGGGTTCGTGCACACAGCCCAGCT
TGGAGCGAACGACCTACACCGAACTGAGATACCTACAGCGTGAGCTATGAGAAAGCGCCACGCTTCCCGA
AGGGAGAAAGGCGGACAGGTATCCGGTAAGCGGCAGGGTCGGAACAGGAGAGCGCACGAGGGAGCTTCCA
GGGGGAAACGCCTGGTATCTTTATAGTCCTGTCGGGTTTCGCCACCTCTGACTTGAGCGTCGATTTTTGT
GATGCTCGTCAGGGGGGCGGAGCCTATGGAAAAACGCCAGCAACGCGGCCTTTTTACGGTTCCTGGCCTT
TTGCTGGCCTTTTGCTCACATGTCCTGCAGGCAGCTGCGCGCTCGCTCGCTCACTGAGGCCGCCCGGGCG
TCGGGCGACCTTTGGTCGCCCGGCCTCAGTGAGCGAGCGAGCGCGCAGAGAGGGAGTGGCCAACTCCATC
ACTAGGGGTTCCTGTCGACCGTTACATAACTTACGGTAAATGGCCCGCCTGGCTGACCGCCCAACGACCC
CCGCCCATTGACGTCAATAATGACGTATGTTCCCATAGTAACGCCAATAGGGACTTTCCATTGACGTCAA
TGGGTGGAGTATTTACGGTAAACTGCCCACTTGGCAGTACATCAAGTGTATCATATGCCAAGTACGCCCC
CTATTGACGTCAATGACGGTAAATGGCCCGCCTGGCATTATGCCCAGTACATGACCTTATGGGACTTTCC
TACTTGGCAGTACATCTACGTATTAGTCATCGCTATTACCATGGTCGAGGTGAGCCCCACGTTCTGCTTC
ACTCTCCCCATCTCCCCCCCCTCCCCACCCCCAATTTTGTATTTATTTATTTTTTAATTATTTTGTGCAG
CGATGGGGGCGGGGGGGGGGGGGGGGSGSGSGCSGGGGGGGGGGGGGGGGGGGGGGGGGGGGGGSGGGGC
GAGGCGGAGAGGTGCGGCGGCAGCCAATCAGAGCGGCGCGCTCCGAAAGTTTCCTTTTATGGCGAGGCGG
CGGCGGCGGCGGCCCTATAAAAAGCGAAGCGCGCGGCGGGCGG
